>Addgene plasmid #176094 | H2A-mTurquoise-CDC42-G12V-deltaCAAX | addgene full sequence | sequence record 346393 | Addgene NGS Result
AATTCTGATG
[387 nt withheld, positions 11-397]
CGGGATCCACCGGTCGCCACCATGGTGAGCAAGGGCGAGGAGCTGTTCACCGGGGTGGTGCCCATCCTGG
TCGAGCTGGACGGCGACGTAAACGGCCACAAGTTCAGCGTGTCCGGCGAGGGCGAGGGCGATGCCACCTA
CGGCAAGCTGACCCTGAAGTTCATCTGCACCACCGGCAAGCTGCCCGTGCCCTGGCCCACCCTCGTGACC
ACCCTGTCCTGGGGCGTGCAGTGCTTCGCCCGCTACCCCGACCACATGAAGCAGCACGACTTCTTCAAGT
CCGCCATGCCCGAAGGCTACGTCCAGGAGCGCACCATCTTCTTCAAGGACGACGGCAACTACAAGACCCG
CGCCGAGGTGAAGTTCGAGGGCGACACCCTGGTGAACCGCATCGAGCTGAAGGGCATCGACTTCAAGGAG
GACGGCAACATCCTGGGGCACAAGCTGGAGTACAACTACATCAGCGACAACGTCTATATCACCGCCGACA
AGCAGAAGAACGGCATCAAGGCCAACTTCAAGATCCGCCACAACATCGAGGACGGCGGCGTGCAGCTCGC
CGACCACTACCAGCAGAACACCCCCATCGGCGACGGCCCCGTGCTGCTGCCCGACAACCACTACCTGAGC
ACCCAGTCCAAGCTGAGCAAAGACCCCAACGAGAAGCGCGATCACATGGTCCTGCTGGAGTTCGTGACCG
CCGCCGGGATCACTCTCGGCATGGACGAGCTGTACAAGTCCATGCAGACAATTAAGTGTGTTGTTGTGGG
CGATGTTGCTGTTGGTAAAACATGTCTCCTGATATCCTACACAACAAACAAATTTCCATCGGAATATGTA
CCGACTGTTTTTGACAACTATGCAGTCACAGTTATGATTGGTGGAGAACCATATACTCTTGGACTTTTTG
ATACTGCAGGGCAAGAGGATTATGACAGATTACGACCGCTGAGTTATCCACAAACAGATGTATTTCTAGT
CTGTTTTTCAGTGGTCTCTCCATCTTCATTTGAAAACGTGAAAGAAAAGTGGGTGCCTGAGATAACTCAC
CACTGTCCAAAGACTCCTTTCTTGCTTGTTGGGACTCAAATTGATCTCAGAGATGACCCCTCTACTATTG
AGAAACTTGCCAAGAACAAACAGAAGCCTATCACTCCAGAGACTGCTGAAAAGCTGGCCCGTGACCTGAA
GGCTGTCAAGTATGTGGAGTGTTCTGCACTTACACAGAGAGGTCTGAAGAATGTGTTTGATGAGGCTATC
CTAGCTGCCCTCGAGCCTCCGGAAACTCAACCCAAAAGGAAGAGCTAAGCGGCCGCGACTCTAGATCATA
ATCAGCCATACCACATTTGTAGAGGTTTTACTTGCTTTAAAAAACCTCCCACACCTCCCCCTGAACCTGA
AACATAAAATGAATGCAATTGTTGTTGTTAACTTGTTTATTGCAGCTTATAATGGTTACAAATAAAGCAA
TAGCATCACAAATTTCACAAATAAAGCATTTTTTTCACTGCATTCTAGTTGTGGTTTGTCCAAACTCATC
AATGTATCTTAAGGCGTAAATTGTAAGCGTTAATATTTTGTTAAAATTCGCGTTAAATTTTTGTTAAATC
AGCTCATTTTTTAACCAATAGGCCGAAATCGGCAAAATCCCTTATAAATCAAAAGAATAGACCGAGATAG
GGT
[37 nt withheld, positions 2081-2117]
AAAGAACGTGGACTCCAACGTCAAAGG
[49 nt withheld, positions 2145-2193]
T
[91 nt withheld, positions 2195-2285]
G
[124 nt withheld, positions 2287-2410]
CAGGTGGCACTTTTCGGGGAAATGTGCGCGGAACCCCTATTTGTTTATTTTTCTAAATACATTCAAATAT
GTATCCGCTCATGAGACAATAACCCTGATAAATGCTTCAATAATATTGAAAAAGGAAGAGTCCTGAGGCG
GAAAGAACCAGCTGTGGAATGTGTGTCAGTTAGGGTGTGGAAAGTCCCCAGGCTCCCCAGCAGGCAGAAG
TATGCAAAGCATGCATCTCAATTAGTCAGCAACCAGGTGTGGAAAGTCCCCAGGCTCCCCAGCAGGCAGA
AGTATGCAAAGCATGCATCTCAATTAGTCAGCAACCATAGTCCCGCCCCTAACTCCGCCCATCCCGCCCC
TAACTCCGCCCAGTTCCGCCCATTCTCCGCCCCATGGCTGACTAATTTTTTTTATTTATGCAGAGGCCGA
GGCCGCCTCGGCCTCTGAGCTATTCCAGAAGTAGTGAGGAGGCTTTTTTGGAGGCCTAGGCTTTTGCAAA
GATCGATCAAGAGACAGGATGAGGATCGTTTCGCATGATTGAACAAGATGGATTGCACGCAGGTTCTCCG
GCCGCTTGGGTGGAGAGGCTATTCGGCTATGACTGGGCACAACAGACAATCGGCTGCTCTGATGCCGCCG
TGTTCCGGCTGTCAGCGCAGGGGCGCCCGGTTCTTTTTGTCAAGACCGACCTGTCCGGTGCCCTGAATGA
ACTGCAAGACGAGGCAGCGCGGCTATCGTGGCTGGCCACGACGGGCGTTCCTTGCGCAGCTGTGCTCGAC
GTTGTCACTGAAGCGGGAAGGGACTGGCTGCTATTGGGCGAAGTGCCGGGGCAGGATCTCCTGTCATCTC
ACCTTGCTCCTGCCGAGAAAGTATCCATCATGGCTGATGCAATGCGGCGGCTGCATACGCTTGATCCGGC
TACCTGCCCATTCGACCACCAAGCGAAACATCGCATCGAGCGAGCACGTACTCGGATGGAAGCCGGTCTT
GTCGATCAGGATGATCTGGACGAAGAGCATCAGGGGCTCGCGCCAGCCGAACTGTTCGCCAGGCTCAAGG
CGAGCATGCCCGACGGCGAGGATCTCGTCGTGACCCATGGCGATGCCTGCTTGCCGAATATCATGGTGGA
AAATGGCCGCTTTTCTGGATTCATCGACTGTGGCCGGCTGGGTGTGGCGGACCGCTATCAGGACATAGCG
TTGGCTACCCGTGATATTGCTGAAGAGCTTGGCGGCGAATGGGCTGACCGCTTCCTCGTGCTTTACGGTA
TCGCCGCTCCCGATTCGCAGCGCATCGCCTTCTATCGCCTTCTTGACGAGTTCTTCTGAGCGGGACTCTG
GGGTTCGAAATGACCGACCAAGCGACGCCCAACCTGCCATCACGAGATTTCGATTCCACCGCCGCCTTCT
ATGAAAGGTTGGGCTTCGGAATCGTTTTCCGGGACGCCGGCTGGATGATCCTCCAGCGCGGGGATCTCAT
GCTGGAGTTCTTCGCCCACCCTAGGGGGAGGCTAACTGAAACACGGAAGGAGACAATACCGGAAGGAACC
CGCGCTATGACGGCAATAAAAAGACAGAATAAAACGCACGGTGTTGGGTCGTTTGTTCATAAACGCGGGG
TTCGGTCCCAGGGCTGGCACTCTGTCGATACCCCACCGAGACCCCATTGGGGCCAATACGCCCGCGTTTC
TTCCTTTTCCCCACCCCACCCCCCAAGTTCGGGTGAAGGCCCAGGGCTCGCAGCCAACGTCGGGGCGGCA
GGCCCTGCCATAGCCTCAGGTTACTCATATATACTTTAGATTGATTTAAAACTTCATTTTTAATTTAAAA
GGATCTAGGTGAAGATCCTTTTTGATAATCTCATGACCAAAATCCCTTAACGTGAGTTTTCGTTCCACTG
AGCGTCAGACCCCGTAGAAAAGATCAAAGGATCTTCTTGAGATCCTTTTTTTCTGCGCGTAATCTGCTGC
TTGCAAACAAAAAAACCACCGCTACCAGCGGTGGTTTGTTTGCCGGATCAAGAGCTACCAACTCTTTTTC
CGAAGGTAACTGGCTTCAGCAGAGCGCAGATACCAAATACTGTTCTTCTAGTGTAGCCGTAGTTAGGCCA
CCACTTCAAGAACTCTGTAGCACCGCCTACATACCTCGCTCTGCTAATCCTGTTACCAGTGGCTGCTGCC
AGTGGCGATAAGTCGTGTCTTACCGGGTTGGACTCAAGACGATAGTTACCGGATAAGGCGCAGCGGTCGG
GCTGAACGGGGGGTTCGTGCACACAGCCCAGCTTGGAGCGAACGACCTACACCGAACTGAGATACCTACA
GCGTGAGCTATGAGAAAGCGCCACGCTTCCCGAAGGGAGAAAGGCGGACAGGTATCCGGTAAGCGGCAGG
GTCGGAACAGGAGAGCGCACGAGGGAGCTTCCAGGGGGAAACGCCTGGTATCTTTATAGTCCTGTCGGGT
TTCGCCACCTCTGACTTGAGCGTCGATTTTTGTGATGCTCGTCAGGGGGGCGGAGCCTATGGAAAAACGC
CAGCAACGCGGCCTTTTTACGGTTCCTGGCCTTTTGCTGGCCTTTTGCTCACATGTTCTTTCCTGCGTTA
TCCCCTGATTCTGTGGATAACCGTATTACCGCCATGCATTAGTTATTAATAGTAATCAATTACGGGGTCA
TTAGTTCATAGCCCATATATGGAGTTCCGCGTTACATAACTTACGGTAAATGGCCCGCCTGGCTGACCGC
CCAACGACCCCCGCCCATTGACGTCAATAATGACGTATGTTCCCATAGTAACGCCAATAGGGACTTTCCA
TTGACGTCAATGGGTGGAGTATTTACGGTAAACTGCCCACTTGGCAGTACATCAAGTGTATCATATGCCA
AGTACGCCCCCTATTGACGTCAATGACGGTAAATGGCCCGCCTGGCATTATGCCCAGTACATGACCTTAT
GGGACTTTCCTACTTGGCAGTACATCTACGTATTAGTCATCGCTATTACCATGGTGATGCGGTTTTGGCA
GTACATCAATGGGCGTGGATAGCGGTTTGACTCACGGGGATTTCCAAGTCTCCACCCCATTGACGTCAAT
GGGAGTTTGTTTTGGCACCAAAATCAACGGGACTTTCCAAAATGTCGTAACAACTCCGCCCCATTGACGC
AAATGGGCGGTAGGCGTGTACGGTGGGAGGTCTATATAAGCAGAGCTGGTTTAGTGAACCGTCAGATCCG
CTAGCGCTACCGGACTCAGATCTCGAGCTCAAGCTTCG
Features (pLannotate 1.2.2; 16 found; start..end, strand, type, name):
      8..397     +  CDS            H2A1_BOVIN (sequence partly withheld): Experimental evidence at protein level: Swiss-Prot protein existence level 1. Core component of nucleosome. Nucleosomes wrap and compact DNA into chromatin, limiting DNA accessibility to the cellular machineries which require DNA as a template. Histones thereby play a central role in transcription regulation, DNA repair, DNA replication and chromosomal stability. DNA accessibility is regulated via a complex set of post-translational modifications of histones, also called histone code, and nucleosome remodeling. From Bos taurus (Bovine).
    419..1135    +  CDS            mTurquoise: mTurquoise is a basic (constitutively fluorescent) cyan fluorescent protein published in 2010, derived from Aequorea victoria. It has low acid sensitivity.
   1139..1677    +  CDS            Cdc42 (fragment): human Rho family small GTPase Cdc42
   1721..1804    +  CDS            large T antigen (fragment): large T antigen from SV40 (simian virus 40)
   1827..1948    +  polyA_signal   SV40 poly(A) signal: SV40 polyadenylation signal
   1982..2410    -  rep_origin     f1 ori (sequence partly withheld): f1 bacteriophage origin of replication; arrow indicates direction of (+) strand synthesis
   2437..2541    +  promoter       AmpR promoter: bla
   2543..2900    +  promoter       SV40 promoter: SV40 enhancer and early promoter
   2935..3729    +  CDS            NeoR/KanR: aminoglycoside phosphotransferase from Tn5; aph(3')-II (or nptII); confers resistance to neomycin, kanamycin, and G418 (Geneticin®)
   3750..3902    +  CDS            ble (fragment): BLE_KLEPN - Experimental evidence at protein level: Swiss-Prot protein existence level 1. Binding protein with a strong affinity to the bleomycin family of antibiotics. Binds to CL990; an antimitotic-antibiotic compound. From Klebsiella pneumoniae.
   3961..4008    +  polyA_signal   HSV TK poly(A) signal: herpes simplex virus thymidine kinase polyadenylation signal (Cole and Stacy, 1985)
   4099..4115    -  polyA_signal   bGH poly(A) signal (fragment): bovine growth hormone polyadenylation signal
   4337..4925    +  rep_origin     ori: high-copy-number ColE1/pMB1/pBR322/pUC origin of replication
   5100..5403    +  enhancer       CMV enhancer: human cytomegalovirus immediate early enhancer
   5404..5607    +  promoter       CMV promoter: human cytomegalovirus (CMV) immediate early promoter
   5630..7       +  misc_feature   MCS (fragment) (across the origin): multiple cloning site
