[The description below was written by a language model from this plasmid's Addgene catalogue record and pLannotate feature annotations shown in this document.]
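Description:
H2A-mTurquoise-CDC42-G12V-deltaCAAX is a mammalian expression plasmid built on the Clontech pEGFP-C1 backbone, with a sequenced length of 5,668 nt. It is propagated in E. coli from a high-copy ColE1/pUC-type origin and selected with kanamycin. The NeoR/KanR gene (Tn5 aminoglycoside phosphotransferase) sits behind tandem bacterial (AmpR) and SV40 early promoters and is followed by an HSV TK polyadenylation signal, so the same marker can also support G418 selection in mammalian cells. An f1 origin is also present. Short annotated fragments matching ble, bGH poly(A) and SV40 large T antigen appear to be backbone remnants or partial homology hits rather than functional units.

The payload is a single three-part fusion driven by the CMV immediate-early enhancer and promoter and terminated by the SV40 poly(A) signal. It consists of an N-terminal histone H2A (best annotated match is the bovine H2A protein), the cyan fluorescent protein mTurquoise in place of the backbone's EGFP, and human CDC42 at the C terminus. CDC42 carries the G12V substitution, a classic GTPase-deficient change that keeps the protein in its active, GTP-bound state. It is annotated only as a fragment, consistent with the named deletion of the C-terminal CAAX box, which normally directs prenylation and membrane attachment. Without that motif, and tethered to a nucleosome core histone, the active GTPase is held on chromatin in the nucleus, where the cyan signal marks its position. The stated purpose is constitutively active, nuclear-localized Cdc42. The associated publication concerns localization-based Rho activity biosensors, which suggests use as a spatially defined bait for testing sensor binding and specificity, though the record does not spell out the assay.
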