Addgene plasmid #176094: H2A-mTurquoise-CDC42-G12V-deltaCAAX
Purpose: Constitutively active, nuclear localized Cdc42
Depositing lab: Dorus Gadella. Depositing organization: University of Amsterdam. Publication: Visualizing endogenous Rho activity with an improved localization-based, genetically encoded biosensor. Mahlandt EK, Arts JJG, van der Meer WJ, van der Linden FH, Tol S, van Buul JD, Gadella TWJ, Goedhart J. J Cell Sci. 2021 Aug 6. pii: 271216. doi: 10.1242/jcs.258823. PubMed 34357388.
Backbone
  Vector backbone: pEGFP-C1
  Backbone manufacturer: Clontech
  Vector type: Mammalian Expression
Growth in bacteria
  Bacterial resistance: Kanamycin, 50 μg/mL
  Growth temperature: 37°C
  Growth strain: DH5alpha
  Copy number: High Copy
Gene/Insert
  Gene/Insert name: CDC42
  Species: H. sapiens (human)
  Mutation: G12V
  Entrez Gene: CDC42 (a.k.a. CDC42Hs, G25K, TKS)
  Cloning method: Restriction Enzyme; 5′ cloning site Unknown (unknown if destroyed)
Terms and licenses: Academic/Nonprofit Terms; Industry Terms: Not Available to Industry
How to cite: H2A-mTurquoise-CDC42-G12V-deltaCAAX was a gift from Dorus Gadella (Addgene plasmid # 176094 ; http://n2t.net/addgene:176094 ; RRID:Addgene_176094)
